>Addgene plasmid #217019 | pIAR004 | addgene full sequence | sequence record 431354 | Addgene NGS Result
ATAAAGGCCACAAATACTTAGTATTTGAAGCAAACACTGGAACTGAAGATGGCTACCAAGGCGAAGAATC
TTTATTTAACAAAGCATACTATGGCAAAAGCACATCATTCTTCCGTCAAGAAAGTCAAAAACTTCTGCAA
AGCGATAAAAAACGCACGGCTGAGTTAGCAAACGGCGCTCTCGGTATGATTGAGCTAAACGATGATTACA
CACTGAAAAAAGTGATGAAACCGCTGATTGCATCTAACACAGTAACAGATGAAATTGAACGCGCGAACGT
CTTTAAAATGAACGGCAAATGGTACCTGTTCACTGACTCCCGCGGATCAAAAATGACGATTGACGGCATT
ACGTCTAACGATATTTACATGCTTGGTTATGTTTCTAATTCTTTAACTGGCCCATACAAGCCGCTGAACA
AAACTGGCCTTGTGTTAAAAATGGATCTTGATCCTAACGATGTAACCTTTACTTACTCACACTTCGCTGT
ACCTCAAGCGAAAGGAAACAATGTCGTGATTACAAGCTATATGACAAACAGAGGATTCTACGCAGACAAA
CAATCAACGTTTGCGCCGAGCTTCCTGCTGAACATCAAAGGCAAGAAAACATCTGTTGTCAAAGACAGCA
TCCTTGAACAAGGACAATTAACAGTTAACAAATAATCAGACCCCGTAGAAAAGATCAAAGGATCTTCTTG
AGATCCTTTTTTTCTGCGCGTAATCTGCTGCTTGCAAACAAAAAAACCACCGCTACCAGCGGTGGTTTGT
TTGCCGGATCAAGAGCTACCAACTCTTTTTCCGAAGGTAACTGGCTTCAGCAGAGCGCAGATACCAAATA
CTGTTCTTCTAGTGTAGCCGTAGTTAGGCCACCACTTCAAGAACTCTGTAGCACCGCCTACATACCTCGC
TCTGCTAATCCTGTTACCAGTGGCTGCTGCCAGTGGCGATAAGTCGTGTCTTACCGGGTTGGACTCAAGA
CGATAGTTACCGGATAAGGCGCAGCGGTCGGGCTGAACGGGGGGTTCGTGCACACAGCCCAGCTTGGAGC
GAACGACCTACACCGAACTGAGATACCTACAGCGTGAGCTATGAGAAAGCGCCACGCTTCCCGAAGGGAG
AAAGGCGGACAGGTATCCGGTAAGCGGCAGGGTCGGAACAGGAGAGCGCACGAGGGAGCTTCCAGGGGGA
AACGCCTGGTATCTTTATAGTCCTGTCGGGTTTCGCCACCTCTGACTTGAGCGTCGATTTTTGTGATGCT
CGTCAGGGGGGCGGAGCCTATGGAAAAACGCCTCACACAGGAAACAGCTATGACATGATTACGAATTCCC
CTGTTGCTCCACCAGTGCCCGCAACACACCGGCCTGCGGGCCGCGCAGCGCGGTATACAGCACCTCGCGT
ACGCGCGCCGGGCCCAGTACCTTGGCGTCAAGCGGGTCCTGCAGGCAGTGCAGCAGCCGTTCCACACTTT
CGCGCATGGGTGCATCCAGTGCCGCCGAGGTCATCGATTGCGGGGTTTGCGCCTGCACTTCAGCGTCCGG
TGCCAAGCCCATGCTCTGCACCAACTCGCCCAGCACGCCACGGTCGATGCCCACCGCCACGCCCAACAGC
GGCGCCTCGCGGGTGGCAAAGGTTTCACACATGAACGGCACCGACAACGCCTGCACCAGGTAATGCCCTG
CACCGTACTCCAGGGTACGCGGCCCCAGGCGTGCCAGCTTGCTGCCCTGGGCCACGATCATGAGGCTGGG
TTCGTAAATCTGTGGGCTGCTGGCCACATAGTGGTCCCAGCTCAACACCTGCACTTGGGGCAGGAGGGTG
GGCACGAAGCCCGGGCGCGTGGTGAGGCTGCGGATCAGTGAGCAGAGCGGCGCATTGGCATCGACGTGAC
GGGTCAGTTGCATGGTGGACCAAGGGCAGAGAATCAGACAGCTTGATCATCGCAGATTGAGGGCATGGCG
CCAGCCATGGCTTGGCATCTTCGTAGAATCAGGCATGCATGCCGGAGAATCAGTCGTGGGCGAGGCGGCG
AACGACGCGCAAAATGTGTCGCCTGAATCGTTTCACTTCACTGCGAGGGATATCTTGATCGGTTGCCTGT
ACGGGCCTCTTCGCGGGCAAGCCCGCTCCTACACAGGGGTGATGTAGGGCTTGCGCGCGGTGGGGCCGTA
CAGGCAGCAACGATGCAGCCGTTTTACCAGGCCATTGGCTTGTCCCAGCCCTTCCAGAACAACCATCGCC
GCACCTCGCCGTGCGCCCCGGTACCGATCTGCCACTCGGGCCGCCCGCTATCCAGCGCAATCACCGAAAT
AACCCCCGCATGGCTCGCCGCCACCAGCGTTTGCCCGTCGGCGCTGATATCCATCGCACTGATGGTCGAG
CCCAGGTAATGCTGCCAATGCTCCGTACCCTCTTCGCCAAACGCCCGCAGGTAGCCATAGGCATCACCCA
CAATGTACTCGCCATCGCGCGCTACCCCCGCATACACCCTTGCGCCATCCTGCACCAGCGGGGTACGCGG
GTCCTGGCTGTAGTAATCGGTATCCAGCCCGTGCAGGTCTGCCACCCTCACGGCCAGCGTGGCACCGCTG
TAGAAATGGCAGGCATTGACGATCAACTGGTCACCGGCGCGGTTGAACAAGGCAAAGTGTGGGTATTCAC
TGCCCGGGCCGATGTGCGCCAGCGGCTTGAGTCGTTCGTCCAGAACAAGATGTCGGCTGCCTTGCTCACC
CACGACGATCAGCCGGCCATCCGCCGACACCGCACCATGCTCCATGCTCAGCCCCAGGCTGATGTCGTCC
GGGTCGGTGCCCTCGGCCAGCTCTTCGAGAAGCTTGGCACTGGCCGTCGTTTTACAACGTCGTGACCGGA
ATTGCCAGCTGGGGCGCCCTCTGGTAAGGTTGGGAAGCCCTGCAAACAGGATGAGGATCGTTTCGCATGA
TTGAACAAGATGGATTGCACGCAGGTTCTCCGGCCGCTTGGGTGGAGAGGCTATTCGGCTATGACTGGGC
ACAACAGACAATCGGCTGCTCTGATGCCGCCGTGTTCCGGCTGTCAGCGCAGGGGCGCCCGGTTCTTTTT
GTCAAGACCGACCTGTCCGGTGCCCTGAATGAACTCCAAGACGAGGCAGCGCGGCTATCGTGGCTGGCCA
CGACGGGCGTTCCTTGCGCAGCTGTGCTCGACGTTGTCACTGAAGCGGGAAGGGACTGGCTGCTATTGGG
CGAAGTGCCGGGGCAGGATCTCCTGTCATCTCACCTTGCTCCTGCCGAGAAAGTATCCATCATGGCTGAT
GCAATGCGGCGGCTGCATACGCTTGATCCGGCTACCTGCCCATTCGACCACCAAGCGAAACATCGCATCG
AGCGAGCACGTACTCGGATGGAAGCCGGTCTTGTCGATCAGGATGATCTGGACGAAGAGCATCAGGGGCT
CGCGCCAGCCGAACTGTTCGCCAGGCTCAAGGCGCGGATGCCCGACGGCGAGGATCTCGTCGTGACCCAT
GGCGATGCCTGCTTGCCGAATATCATGGTGGAAAATGGCCGCTTTTCTGGATTCATCGACTGTGGCCGGC
TGGGTGTGGCGGACCGCTATCAGGACATAGCGTTGGCTACCCGTGATATTGCTGAAGAGCTTGGCGGCGA
ATGGGCTGACCGCTTCCTCGTGCTTTACGGTATCGCCGCTCCCGATTCGCAGCGCATCGCCTTCTATCGC
CTTCTTGACGAGTTCTTCTGAGCGACGATGAACATCAAAAAGTTTGCAAAACAAGCAACAGTATTAACCT
TTACTACCGCACTGCTGGCAGGAGGCGCAACTCAAGCGTTTGCGAAAGAAACGAACCAAAAGCCATATAA
GGAAACATACGGCATTTCCCATATTACACGCCATGATATGCTGCAAATCCCTGAACAGCAAAAAAATGAA
AAATATCAAGTTTCTGAATTTGATTCGTCCACAATTAAAAATATCTCTTCTGCAAAAGGCCTGGACGTTT
GGGACAGCTGGCCATTACAAAACGCTGACGGCACTGTCGCAAACTATCACGGCTACCACATCGTCTTTGC
ATTAGCCGGAGATCCTAAAAATGCGGATGACACATCGATTTACATGTTCTATCAAAAAGTCGGCGAAACT
TCTATTGACAGCTGGAAAAACGCTGGCCGCGTCTTTAAAGACAGCGACAAATTCGATGCAAATGATTCTA
TCCTAAAAGACCAAACACAAGAATGGTCAGGTTCAGCCACATTTACATCTGACGGAAAAATCCGTTTATT
CTACACTGATTTCTCCGGTAAACATTACGGCAAACAAACACTGACAACTGCACAAGTTAACGTATCAGCA
TCAGACAGCTCTTTGAACATCAACGGTGTAGAGGATTATAAATCAATCTTTGACGGTGACGGAAAAACGT
ATCAAAATGTACAGCAGTTCATCGATGAAGGCAACTACAGCTCAGGCGACAACCATACGCTGAGAGATCC
TCACTACGTAGAAG
Features (pLannotate 1.2.2; 4 found; start..end, strand, type, name):
    698..1286    +  rep_origin     ori: high-copy-number ColE1/pMB1/pBR322/pUC origin of replication
   2838..2866    +  CDS            lacZα (fragment): LacZα fragment of β-galactosidase; lacZ fragment
   2937..3728    +  CDS            neo: KKA2_KLEPN - Also known as kan, nptII. Experimental evidence at protein level: Swiss-Prot protein existence level 1. Resistance to kanamycin, neomycin, paromomycin, ribostamycin, butirosin and gentamicin B. From Klebsiella pneumoniae.
   3738..665     +  CDS            SacB (across the origin): secreted levansucrase that renders bacterial growth sensitive to sucrose; Bacillus subtilis sacB; negative selection marker
