[The description below was written by a language model from this plasmid's Addgene catalogue record and pLannotate feature annotations shown in this document.]
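Description:
pIAR004 is a bacterial gene-replacement (allelic exchange) plasmid built on the pK18sB backbone and designed to delete areA (also called calA) from the chromosome of Pseudomonas putida KT2440. The 4,494 bp construct carries a roughly 1.5 kb insert, assembled by Gibson cloning, described as partial sequences of PP_2425 and PP_5521. These most likely serve as the homology arms flanking the target locus, although the record does not spell out their arrangement, and the feature table does not annotate the insert itself. A 45 bp stretch of the backbone was lost during digestion and assembly, and only a short remnant of lacZα is detected in the sequence.

The plasmid is propagated in E. coli through a high-copy ColE1/pMB1-type origin. This type of origin generally does not replicate in Pseudomonas, so the vector behaves as a suicide plasmid there. Selection relies on the neo (nptII) gene, which confers kanamycin resistance, and sacB from Bacillus subtilis provides counterselection because its levansucrase product makes cells sensitive to sucrose. In the usual two-step scheme, kanamycin selects for clones in which the plasmid has integrated into the chromosome by a single crossover at one homology arm. Growth on sucrose then selects for a second recombination event that excises the backbone, leaving either the wild-type locus or a markerless deletion. No tags, mutations or expression cassettes are recorded for the insert. The associated work concerns metabolic engineering of P. putida KT2440 to produce vanillin from ferulic acid, so this plasmid is a strain-construction tool for removing areA(calA) in that context.
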