Addgene plasmid #217019: pIAR004
Purpose: deletion of areA(calA)
Depositing lab: Gregg Beckham. Depositing organization: National Laboratory of the Rockies (NLR). Publication: Production of Vanillin From Ferulic Acid by Pseudomonas putida KT2440 Using Metabolic Engineering and In Situ Product Recovery. Ruhl IA, Woodworth SP, Haugen SJ, Alt HM, Beckham GT, Johnson CW. Microb Biotechnol. 2025 May;18(5):e70152. doi: 10.1111/1751-7915.70152. PubMed 40410945.
Backbone
  Vector backbone: pK18sB
  Backbone size w/o insert (bp): 3038
  Total vector size (bp): 4494
  Modifications to backbone: deletion of 45 bps during digestion and insert assembly
  Vector type: Bacterial gene replacement
Growth in bacteria
  Bacterial resistance: Kanamycin, 50 μg/mL
  Growth temperature: 37°C
  Growth strain: DH5alpha
  Growth instructions: 50 μg/mL of kanamycin
  Copy number: Unknown
Gene/Insert
  Gene/Insert name: partial sequences of PP_2425 and PP_5521
  Species: Pseudomonas putida KT2440
  Insert size (bp): 1501
  Mutation: none
  Tag / fusion protein: none
  Cloning method: Gibson Cloning
  Sequencing primers: 5′ tatagtcctgtcgggtttcg; 3′ cttcccaaccttaccagag
Terms and licenses: Academic/Nonprofit Terms; Industry Terms: Not Available to Industry
How to cite: pIAR004 was a gift from Gregg Beckham (Addgene plasmid # 217019 ; http://n2t.net/addgene:217019 ; RRID:Addgene_217019)
